Addgene plasmid #74507: pMSCVneo-HOXB2-FLAG
Purpose: Retroviral expression of HOXB2
Depositing lab: Lars Rönnstrand. Depositing organization: Lund University.
Backbone
  Vector backbone: pMSCV
  Vector type: Mammalian Expression, Retroviral
  Selectable markers: Neomycin (select with G418)
Growth in bacteria
  Bacterial resistance: Ampicillin, 100 μg/mL
  Growth temperature: 37°C
  Growth strain: NEB Stable
  Copy number: High Copy
Gene/Insert
  Gene/Insert name: HOXB2
  Species: M. musculus (mouse)
  Entrez Gene: Hoxb2 (a.k.a. Hox-2.8)
  Promoter: unknown
  Tag / fusion protein: FLAG (C terminal on backbone)
  Cloning method: Restriction Enzyme; 5′ cloning site unknown (unknown if destroyed); 3′ cloning site unknown (unknown if destroyed)
  Sequencing primers: 5′ pLXSN5'; 3′ MSCV_C_rev2
Terms and licenses: Academic/Nonprofit Terms; Industry Terms: Not Available to Industry
How to cite: pMSCVneo-HOXB2-FLAG was a gift from Lars Rönnstrand (Addgene plasmid # 74507 ; http://n2t.net/addgene:74507 ; RRID:Addgene_74507)
