[The description below was written by a language model from this plasmid's Addgene catalogue record.]
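Description:
pMSCVneo-HOXB2-FLAG is a retroviral mammalian expression plasmid built on the pMSCV (murine stem cell virus) backbone and intended for delivering mouse Hoxb2 (also known as Hox-2.8) into mammalian cells. In bacteria it is maintained as a high-copy plasmid under ampicillin selection. A recombination-deficient strain is recorded for propagation, a common choice for retroviral vectors because their repeated long terminal repeats can recombine. Cells that have taken up the construct can be selected with G418 through the neomycin resistance marker indicated by the "neo" in the name.

The payload is the mouse HOXB2 coding sequence, a homeobox transcription factor, carrying a FLAG epitope at its C terminus. The tag is recorded as being supplied by the backbone, and it allows the protein to be detected or immunoprecipitated with anti-FLAG antibodies. The record lists the promoter as unknown. In MSCV-type vectors generally, the insert is transcribed from the 5′ viral long terminal repeat and the neomycin marker from a separate internal promoter, but this arrangement is not confirmed here because no feature table is provided. The cloning sites used for the restriction-enzyme insertion are likewise not recorded.

As with other vectors of this class, the plasmid would be introduced into a packaging cell line to produce replication-incompetent retroviral particles. These particles integrate the LTR-flanked cassette into dividing target cells for stable expression. The stated purpose is simply retroviral expression of HOXB2, and the record gives no specific target cell type or experimental application.
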