>Addgene plasmid #74507 | pMSCVneo-HOXB2-FLAG | addgene partial sequence | sequence record 146136 | pLXSN5 5'-CCCTTGAACCTCCTCGTTCGACC-3'
ACTCCTTCTCTAGGCGCCGGAATTCGTCGACTGGATCCGGTACCGAGGAGATCTGCCGCCGCGATCGCCA
TGAATTTTGAATTTGAGAGGGAGATTGGGTTTATAAACAGCCAGCCATCGCTCGCCGAGTGTCTGACTTC
CTTCCCCGCTGTCTTGGAGACATTTCAAACTTCATCAATCAAGGAGTCGACATTAATTCCTCCTCCTCCT
CCTCTGGAGCAAACCTTCCCCAGCCTCCAGCTCGGCGCCTCCACCCTTCAGAGACCAGGGAGCCAAAAGC
AAGCCGGAGATGGGCCTGCTCTGCGGTCACCGCCGCCACTCCCCGTTGCCCCCCCAGCCCCCGAGTTCCC
CTGGATGAAAGAGAAGAAATCCACCAAGAAACCCAGCCAATCCGCCGCATCCCCTTCTCCAGCCGCCTCC
TCGGTCCGGGCCTCCGAGGTCGGATCACCATCAGATGGCCCCGGATTGCCAGAATGCGGCGGCAGCGGCT
CCCGCAGACTGCGCACGGCCTACACCAACACGCAACTGCTGGAGCTGGAGAAGGAGTTCCACTTCAATAA
GTACCTGTGCCGGCCGCGTCGCGTCGAGATCGCTGCCTTGCTGGACCTCACCGAAAGGCAGGTCAAAGTC
TGGTTCCAGAACCGACGCATGAAACACAAGCGGCAGACGCAGCATCGAGAGCCGCCCGAGGGAGAACCAG
GCGGGCCGAGCGCCCAGGACGACGCGGGAGAGCCAGCCGAGGAACCCACGGTCAGCCCGGGCGACGTCGC
GACTCACCGGCTGCGGGAAGCCTGCTTCCACCCCGCCGAGGCCGCGCAGGGAACCCCGGGGCGCACCGCC
GTCAGCGCTGCCTGCCACCACCCTGGAGAGTGTGGGCGCATCGAGCC
