>Addgene plasmid #74507 | pMSCVneo-HOXB2-FLAG | addgene partial sequence | sequence record 146137 | MSCV_C_rev2 5'-ggccagaggccacttgtgtagcgcc-3'
AGCGCATGCTCCAGACTGCCTTGGGAAAAGCGCCTCCCCTACCCGGTAGAATTAGATCTCTCGAGGTTAA
ACCTTATCGTCGTCATCCTTGTAATCCAGGATATCATTTGCTGCCAGATCCTCTTCTGAGATGAGTTTCT
GCTCGAGCGGCCGCGTACGCGTGGGAAACTGCAAGTCGATGGCACAGAGCGTGCTGGTGAAGAAGTCCAG
CTCTTCCTCGGAAAAGGGCACGGGGCTATCGAGAGAACCCTGCAGGCTGGGTGAAAGGCCTCCGGACATC
TGGAGACAGGAGTCTGCAGCGAAGAAATTGAGGTCCGGTAGAAAAGGCGAATCCTGCCGCTCGGGGCAGG
CGTCTTCGGGTAGGGGCTCGCTCTGCCGGCCTCCGGCTCTGAGCATTGTGCAGCCGGGGCTCGATGCGCC
CACACTCTCCAGGGTGGTGGCAGGCAGCGCTGACGGCGGTGCGCCCCGGGGTCCCTGCGCGGCCTCGGCG
GGGTGGAAGCAGGCTTCCCGCAGCCGGTGAGTCGCGACGTCGCCCGGGCTGACCGTGGGTTCCTCGGCTG
GCTCTCCCGCGTCGTCCTGGGCGCTCGGCCCGCCTGGTTCTCCCTCGGGCGGCTCTCGATGCTGCGTCTG
CCGCTTGTGTTTCATGCGTCGGTTCTGGAACCAGACTTTGACCTGCCTTTCGGTGAGGTCCAGCAAGGCA
GCGATCTCGACGCGACGCGGCCGGCACAGGTACTTATTGAAGTGGAACTCCTTCTCCAGCTCCAGCAGTT
GCGTGTTGGTGTAGGCCGTGCGCAGTCTGCGGGAGCCGCTGCCGCCGCATTCTGGCAATCCGGG
